>Addgene plasmid #70420 | R777-E136 Hs.MRAS-nostop | depositor full sequence | sequence record 125869 | Full Sequence
TTAACGCTAGCATGGATGTTTTCCCAGTCACGACGTTGTAAAACGACGGCCAGTCTTAAAATTCGAGCTC
GGTCCGAGGATCCGAAATAATGATTTTATTTTGACTGATAGTGACCTGTTCGTTGCAACAAATTGATAAG
CAATGCTTTTTTATAATGCCAACTTTGTACAAAAAAGTTGGCACCATGGCAACCAGCGCCGTCCCCAGTG
ACAACCTCCCCACATACAAGCTGGTGGTGGTGGGGGATGGGGGTGTGGGCAAAAGTGCCCTCACCATCCA
GTTTTTCCAGAAGATCTTTGTGCCTGACTATGACCCCACCATTGAAGACTCCTACCTGAAACATACGGAG
ATTGACAATCAATGGGCCATCTTGGACGTTCTGGACACAGCTGGGCAGGAGGAATTCAGCGCCATGCGGG
AGCAATACATGCGCACGGGGGATGGCTTCCTCATCGTCTACTCCGTCACTGACAAGGCCAGCTTTGAGCA
CGTGGACCGCTTCCACCAGCTTATCCTGCGCGTCAAAGACAGGGAGTCATTCCCGATGATCCTCGTGGCC
AACAAGGTCGATTTGATGCACTTGAGGAAGATCACCAGGGAGCAAGGAAAAGAAATGGCGACCAAACACA
ATATTCCGTACATAGAAACCAGTGCCAAGGACCCACCTCTCAATGTCGACAAAGCCTTCCATGACCTCGT
TAGAGTAATTAGGCAACAGATTCCGGAAAAAAGCCAGAAGAAGAAGAAGAAAACCAAATGGCGGGGAGAC
CGGGCCACAGGCACCCACAAACTGCAATGTGTGATCTTGTCAACTTTCTTGTACAAAGTTGGCATTATAG
GAAAGCATTGCTTATCAATTTGTTGCAACGAACAGGTCACTATCAGTCAAAATAAAATCATTATTTGCAT
GCAAGCTTAGATCCTCTAGACCAGCCAGGACAGAAATGCCTCGACTTCGCTGCTACCCAAGGTTGCCGGG
TGACGCACACCGTGGAAACGGATGAAGGCACGAACCCAGTGGACATAAGCCTGTTCGGTTCGTAAGCTGT
AATGCAAGTAGCGTATGCGCTCACGCAACTGGTCCAGAACCTTGACCGAACGCAGCGGTGGTAACGGCGC
AGTGGCGGTTTTCATGGCTTGTTATGACTGTTTTTTTGGGGTACAGTCTATGCCTCGGGCATCCAAGCAG
CAAGCGCGTTACGCCGTGGGTCGATGTTTGATGTTATGGAGCAGCAACGATGTTACGCAGCAGGGCAGTC
GCCCTAAAACAAAGTTAAACATTATGAGGGAAGCGGTGATCGCCGAAGTATCGACTCAACTATCAGAGGT
AGTTGGCGTCATCGAGCGCCATCTCGAACCGACGTTGCTGGCCGTACATTTGTACGGCTCCGCAGTGGAT
GGCGGCCTGAAGCCACACAGTGATATTGATTTGCTGGTTACGGTGACCGTAAGGCTTGATGAAACAACGC
GGCGAGCTTTGATCAACGACCTTTTGGAAACTTCGGCTTCCCCTGGAGAGAGCGAGATTCTCCGCGCTGT
AGAAGTCACCATTGTTGTGCACGACGACATCATTCCGTGGCGTTATCCAGCTAAGCGCGAACTGCAATTT
GGAGAATGGCAGCGCAATGACATTCTTGCAGGTATCTTCGAGCCAGCCACGATCGACATTGATCTGGCTA
TCTTGCTGACAAAAGCAAGAGAACATAGCGTTGCCTTGGTAGGTCCAGCGGCGGAGGAACTCTTTGATCC
GGTTCCTGAACAGGATCTATTTGAGGCGCTAAATGAAACCTTAACGCTATGGAACTCGCCGCCCGACTGG
GCTGGCGATGAGCGAAATGTAGTGCTTACGTTGTCCCGCATTTGGTACAGCGCAGTAACCGGCAAAATCG
CGCCGAAGGATGTCGCTGCCGACTGGGCAATGGAGCGCCTGCCGGCCCAGTATCAGCCCGTCATACTTGA
AGCTAGACAGGCTTATCTTGGACAAGAAGAAGATCGCTTGGCCTCGCGCGCAGATCAGTTGGAAGAATTT
GTCCACTACGTGAAAGGCGAGATCACCAAGGTAGTCGGCAAATAACCCTCGAGCCACCCATGACCAAAAT
CCCTTAACGTGAGTTACGCGTCGTTCCACTGAGCGTCAGACCCCGTAGAAAAGATCAAAGGATCTTCTTG
AGATCCTTTTTTTCTGCGCGTAATCTGCTGCTTGCAAACAAAAAAACCACCGCTACCAGCGGTGGTTTGT
TTGCCGGATCAAGAGCTACCAACTCTTTTTCCGAAGGTAACTGGCTTCAGCAGAGCGCAGATACCAAATA
CTGTCCTTCTAGTGTAGCCGTAGTTAGGCCACCACTTCAAGAACTCTGTAGCACCGCCTACATACCTCGC
TCTGCTAATCCTGTTACCAGTGGCTGCTGCCAGTGGCGATAAGTCGTGTCTTACCGGGTTGGACTCAAGA
CGATAGTTACCGGATAAGGCGCAGCGGTCGGGCTGAACGGGGGGTTCGTGCACACAGCCCAGCTTGGAGC
GAACGACCTACACCGAACTGAGATACCTACAGCGTGAGCATTGAGAAAGCGCCACGCTTCCCGAAGGGAG
AAAGGCGGACAGGTATCCGGTAAGCGGCAGGGTCGGAACAGGAGAGCGCACGAGGGAGCTTCCAGGGGGA
AACGCCTGGTATCTTTATAGTCCTGTCGGGTTTCGCCACCTCTGACTTGAGCGTCGATTTTTGTGATGCT
CGTCAGGGGGGCGGAGCCTATGGAAAAACGCCAGCAACGCGGCCTTTTTACGGTTCCTGGCCTTTTGCTG
GCCTTTTGCTCACATGTTCTTTCCTGCGTTATCCCCTGATTCTGTGGATAACCGTATTACCGCCTTTGAG
TGAGCTGATACCGCTCGCCGCAGCCGAACGACCGAGCGCAGCGAGTCAGTGAGCGAGGAAGCGGAAGAGC
GCCCAATACGCAAACCGCCTCTCCCCGCGCGTTGGCCGATTCATTAATGCAGCTGGCACGACAGGTTTCC
CGACTGGAAAGCGGGCAGTGAGCGCAACGCAATTAATACGCGTACCGCTAGCCAGGAAGAGTTTGTAGAA
ACGCAAAAAGGCCATCCGTCAGGATGGCCTTCTGCTTAGTTTGATGCCTGGCAGTTTATGGCGGGCGTCC
TGCCCGCCACCCTCCGGGCCGTTGCTTCACAACGTTCAAATCCGCTCCCGGCGGATTTGTCCTACTCAGG
AGAGCGTTCACCGACAAACAACAGATAAAACGAAAGGCCCAGTCTTCCGACTGAGCCTTTCGTTTTATTT
GATGCCTGGCAGTTCCCTACTCTCGCG
Features (pLannotate 1.2.2; 11 found; start..end, strand, type, name):
     18..54      -  CDS            lacZα (fragment): LacZα fragment of β-galactosidase; lacZ fragment
     85..180     +  protein_bind   attL3: mutant version of attL; recombination site for the Gateway® LR reaction LR Clonase™
    186..809     +  CDS            MRAS: RASM_HUMAN - Also known as RRAS3. Experimental evidence at protein level: Swiss-Prot protein existence level 1. Serves as an important signal transducer for a novel upstream stimuli in controlling cell proliferation. Activates the MAP kinase pathway. From Homo sapiens (Human).
    814..907     -  protein_bind   attL2 (fragment): mutant version of attL; recombination site for the Gateway® LR reaction LR Clonase™
   1022..1045    +  promoter       Pc promoter (fragment): intI1 (promoter lies within the coding sequence); class 1 integron promoter
   1221..1277    +  CDS            GmR (fragment): gentamycin acetyltransferase; aacC1; confers resistance to gentamycin
   1284..2075    +  CDS            SmR: aminoglycoside adenylyltransferase (Murphy, 1985); aadA; confers resistance to spectinomycin and streptomycin
   2168..2756    +  rep_origin     ori: high-copy-number ColE1/pMB1/pBR322/pUC origin of replication
   2939..3031    +  CDS            lacI (fragment): lac repressor; lacI; The lac repressor binds to the lac operator to inhibit transcription in E. coli. This inhibition can be relieved by adding lactose or isopropyl-β-D-thiogalactopyranoside (IPTG).
   3086..3113    -  terminator     rrnB T2 terminator: transcription terminator T2 from the E. coli rrnB gene
   3245..3288    +  terminator     rrnB T1 terminator: Escherichia coli rrnB; transcription terminator T1 from the E. coli rrnB gene
