[The description below was written by a language model from this plasmid's Addgene catalogue record and pLannotate feature annotations shown in this document.]
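Description:
R777-E136 Hs.MRAS-nostop is a Gateway entry clone built on the pDonor-255 backbone (about 2.7 kb without insert; 3,317 nt in total) and carrying the human MRAS open reading frame, corresponding to transcript NM_001085049.2. It is a bacterial propagation and cloning plasmid rather than an expression vector. It replicates in E. coli from a high-copy ColE1/pUC-type origin and is selected with spectinomycin through an aadA (SmR) aminoglycoside adenylyltransferase gene, which lies downstream of a fragment of the class 1 integron Pc promoter. The short lacZα, lacI and gentamicin acetyltransferase segments annotated in the backbone are only fragments. rrnB T1 and T2 terminators are also present; such elements typically shield a cloning region from read-through transcription.

The 624 bp MRAS coding sequence encodes a Ras-family small GTPase (also called R-RAS3) that the annotation links to proliferative signalling and MAP kinase pathway activation. It sits between two attL recombination sites. The automated annotation labels the upstream site attL3 and the downstream one a partial attL2, so the exact identity of the 5′ site should be checked against the sequence before choosing a destination vector. No promoter for expressing the insert is annotated, as expected for an entry clone. In an LR Clonase reaction the attL-flanked ORF is transferred into a destination vector, which supplies the promoter, tags and host-specific elements. Because the stop codon has been omitted, translation can continue from MRAS into vector-encoded sequence, making this clone suited to building C-terminal fusions such as epitope tags or fluorescent proteins.
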