Addgene plasmid #70420: R777-E136 Hs.MRAS-nostop
Purpose: Gateway ORF clone of human MRAS [NM_001085049.2] without stop codon (for C-terminal fusions)
Depositing lab: Dominic Esposito. Depositing organization: National Cancer Institute (NCI).
Backbone
  Vector backbone: pDonor-255
  Backbone size w/o insert (bp): 2693
  Vector type: Gateway Entry Clone
Growth in bacteria
  Bacterial resistance: Spectinomycin, 50 μg/mL
  Growth temperature: 37°C
  Growth strain: DH10B
  Copy number: High Copy
Gene/Insert
  Gene/Insert name: MRAS (alt name: NM_001085049.2)
  Species: H. sapiens (human)
  Insert size (bp): 624
  Entrez Gene: MRAS (a.k.a. M-RAs, NS11, R-RAS3, RRAS3)
  Cloning method: Gateway Cloning
  Sequencing primers: 5′ M13F 23-mer (5'-CCCAGTCACGACGTTGTAAAACG); 3′ attLR 23-mer (5'-TAACATCAGAGATTTTGAGACAC)
Terms and licenses: Academic/Nonprofit Terms; Industry Terms: Not Available to Industry
How to cite: R777-E136 Hs.MRAS-nostop was a gift from Dominic Esposito (Addgene plasmid # 70420 ; http://n2t.net/addgene:70420 ; RRID:Addgene_70420)
