>Addgene plasmid #70420 | R777-E136 Hs.MRAS-nostop | addgene partial sequence | sequence record 132342 | pCR8_R1 5'-cgaaccgaacaggcttatgt-3'
GGTGTGCGTCACCCGGCAACCTTGGGTAGCAGCGAAGTCGAGGCATTTCTGTCCTGGCTGGTCTAGAGGA
TCTAAGCTTGCATGCAAATAATGATTTTATTTTGACTGATAGTGACCTGTTCGTTGCAACAAATTGATAA
GCAATGCTTTCCTATAATGCCAACTTTGTACAAGAAAGTTGACAAGATCACACATTGCAGTTTGTGGGTG
CCTGTGGCCCGGTCTCCCCGCCATTTGGTTTTCTTCTTCTTCTTCTGGCTTTTTTCCGGAATCTGTTGCC
TAATTACTCTAACGAGGTCATGGAAGGCTTTGTCGACATTGAGAGGTGGGTCCTTGGCACTGGTTTCTAT
GTACGGAATATTGTGTTTGGTCGCCATTTCTTTTCCTTGCTCCCTGGTGATCTTCCTCAAGTGCATCAAA
TCGACCTTGTTGGCCACGAGGATCATCGGGAATGACTCCCTGTCTTTGACGCGCAGGATAAGCTGGTGGA
AGCGGTCCACGTGCTCAAAGCTGGCCTTGTCAGTGACGGAGTACACGATGAGGAAGCCATCCCCCGTGCG
CATGTATTGCTCCCGCATGGCGCTGAATTCCTCCTGCCCAGCTGTGTCCAGAACGTCCAAGATGGCCCAT
TGATTGTCAATCTCCGTATGTTTCAGGTAGGAGTCTTCAA
